>Addgene plasmid #195461 | pHS-139 | addgene full sequence | sequence record 384253 | Addgene NGS Result
TCTCGCGCAACCTATTTTCCCCTCGAACACTTTTTAAGCCGTAGATAAACAGGCTGGGACACTTCACATG
AGCGAAAAATACATCGTCACCTGGGACATGTTGCAGATCCATGCACGTAAACTCGCAAGCCGACTGATGC
CTTCTGAACAATGGAAAGGCATTATTGCCGTAAGCCGTGGCGGTCTGTACCGGGTGCGTTACTGGCGCGT
GAACTGGGTATTCGTCATGTCGATACCGTTTGTATTTCCAGCTACGATCACGACAACCAGCGCGAGCTTA
AAGTGCTGAAACGCGCAGAAGGCGATGGCGAAGGCTTCATCGTTATTGATGACCTGGTGGATACCGGTGG
TACTGCGGTTGCGATTCGTGAAATGTATCCAAAAGCGCACTTTGTCACCATCTTCGCAAAACCGGCTGGT
CGTCCGCTGGTTGATGACTATGTTGTTGATATCCCGCAAGATACCTGGATTGAACAGCCGTGGGATATGG
GCGTCGTATTCGTCCCGCCAATCTCCGGTCGCTAATCTTTTCAACGCCTGGCACTGCCGGGCGTTGTTCT
TTTTAACTTCAGGCGGGTTACAATAGTTTCCAGTAAGTATTCTGGAGGCTGCATCCATGACACAGGCAAA
CCTGAGCGAAACCCTGTTCAAACCCCGCTTTAAACATCCTGAAACCTCGACGCTAGTCCGCCGCTTTAAT
CACGGCGCACAACCGCCTGTGCAGTCGGCCCTTGATGGTAAAACCATCCCTCACTGGTATCGCATGATTA
ACCGTCTGATGTGGATCTGGCGCGGCATTGACCCACGCGAAATCCTCGACGTCCAGGCACGTATTGTGAT
GAGCGATGCCGAACGTACCGACGATGATTTATACGATACGGTGATTGGCTACCGTGGCGGCAACTGGATT
TATGAGTGGGCCCCGGATCTTTGTGAAGGAACCTTACTTCTGTGGTGTGACATAATTGGACAAACTACCT
ACAGAGATTTAAAGCTCTAAGGTAAATATAAAATTTTTAAGTGTATAATGTGTTAAACTACTGATTCTAA
TTGTTTGTGTATTTTAGATTCCAACCTATGGAACTGATGAATGGGAGCAGTGGTGGAATGCCTTTAATGA
GGAAAACCTGTTTTGCTCAGAAGAAATGCCATCTAGTGATGATGAGGCTACTGCTGACTCTCAACATTCT
ACTCCTCCAAAAAAGAAGAGAAAGGTAGAAGACCCCAAGGACTTTCCTTCAGAATTGCTAAGTTTTTTGA
GTCATGCTGTGTTTAGTAATAGAACTCTTGCTTGCTTTGCTATTTACACCACAAAGGAAAAAGCTGCACT
GCTATACAAGAAAATTATGGAAAAATATTCTGTAACCTTTATAAGTAGGCATAACAGTTATAATCATAAC
ATACTGTTTTTTCTTACTCCACACAGGCATAGAGTGTCTGCTATTAATAACTATGCTCAAAAATTGTGTA
CCTTTAGCTTTTTAATTTGTAAAGGGGTTAATAAGGAATATTTGATGTATAGTGCCTTGACTAGAGATCA
TAATCAGCCATACCACATTTGTAGAGGTTTTACTTGCTTTAAAAAACCTCCCACACCTCCCCCTGAACCT
GAAACATAAAATGAATGCAATTGTTGTTGTTAACTTGTTTATTGCAGCTTATAATGGTTACAAATAAAGC
AATAGCATCACAAATTTCACAAATAAAGCATTTTTTTCACTGCATTCTAGTTGTGGTTTGTCCAAACTCA
TCAATGTATCTTATCATGTCTGGATCAACTGGATAACTCAAGCTAACCAAAATCATCCCAAACTTCCCAC
CCCATACCCTATTACCACTGCCAATTACCTGTGGTTTCATTTACTCTAAACCTGTGATTCCTCTGAATTA
TTTTCATTTTAAAGAAATTGTATTTGTTAAATATGTACTACAAACTTAGTAGTTGGAAGGGCTAATTCAC
TCCCAAAGAAGACAAGATATCCTTGATCTGTGGATCTACCACACACAAGGCTACTTCCCTGATTAGCAGA
ACTACACACCAGGGCCAGGGGTCAGATATCCACTGACCTTTGGATGGTGCTACAAGCTAGTACCAGTTGA
GCCAGATAAGGTAGAAGAGGCCAATAAAGGAGAGAACACCAGCTTGTTACACCCTGTGAGCCTGCATGGG
ATGGATGACCCGGAGAGAGAAGTGTTAGAGTGGAGGTTTGACAGCCGCCTAGCATTTCATCACGTGGCCC
GAGAGCTGCATCCGGAGTACTTCAAGAACTGCTGATATCGAGCTTGCTACAAGGGACTTTCCGCTGGGGA
CTTTCCAGGGAGGCGTGGCCTGGGCGGGACTGGGGAGTGGCGAGCCCTCAGATCCTGCATATAAGCAGCT
GCTTTTTGCCTGTACTGGGTCTCTCTGGTTAGACCAGATCTGAGCCTGGGAGCTCTCTGGCTAACTAGGG
AACCCACTGCTTAAGCCTCAATAAAGCTTGCCTTGAGTGCTTCAAGTAGTGTGTGCCCGTCTGTTGTGTG
ACTCTGGTAACTAGAGATCCCTCAGACCCTTTTAGTCAGTGTGGAAAATCTCTAGCAGTGGCGCCCGAAC
AGGGACTTGAAAGCGAAAGGGAAACCAGAGGAGCTCTCTCGACGCAGGACTCGGCTTGCTGAAGCGCGCA
CGGCAAGAGGCGAGGGGCGGCGACTGGTGAGTACGCCAAAAATTTTGACTAGCGGAGGCTAGAAGGAGAG
AGATGGGTGCGAGAGCGTCAGTATTAAGCGGGGGAGAATTAGATCGCGATGGGAAAAAATTCGGTTAAGG
CCAGGGGGAAAGAAAAAATATAAATTAAAACATATAGTATGGGCAAGCAGGGAGCTAGAACGATTCGCAG
TTAATCCTGGCCTGTTAGAAACATCAGAAGGCTGTAGACAAATACTGGGACAGCTACAACCATCCCTTCA
GACAGGATCAGAAGAACTTAGATCATTATATAATACAGTAGCAACCCTCTATTGTGTGCATCAAAGGATA
GAGATAAAAGACACCAAGGAAGCTTTAGACAAGATAGAGGAAGAGCAAAACAAAAGTAAGACCACCGCAC
AGCAAGCGGCCGGCCGCTGATCTTCAGACCTGGAGGAGGAGATATGAGGGACAATTGGAGAAGTGAATTA
TATAAATATAAAGTAGTAAAAATTGAACCATTAGGAGTAGCACCCACCAAGGCAAAGAGAAGAGTGGTGC
AGAGAGAAAAAAGAGCAGTGGGAATAGGAGCTTTGTTCCTTGGGTTCTTGGGAGCAGCAGGAAGCACTAT
GGGCGCAGCGTCAATGACGCTGACGGTACAGGCCAGACAATTATTGTCTGGTATAGTGCAGCAGCAGAAC
AATTTGCTGAGGGCTATTGAGGCGCAACAGCATCTGTTGCAACTCACAGTCTGGGGCATCAAGCAGCTCC
AGGCAAGAATCCTGGCTGTGGAAAGATACCTAAAGGATCAACAGCTCCTGGGGATTTGGGGTTGCTCTGG
AAAACTCATTTGCACCACTGCTGTGCCTTGGAATGCTAGTTGGAGTAATAAATCTCTGGAACAGATTTGG
AATCACACGACCTGGATGGAGTGGGACAGAGAAATTAACAATTACACAAGCTTAATACACTCCTTAATTG
AAGAATCGCAAAACCAGCAAGAAAAGAATGAACAAGAATTATTGGAATTAGATAAATGGGCAAGTTTGTG
GAATTGGTTTAACATAACAAATTGGCTGTGGTATATAAAATTATTCATAATGATAGTAGGAGGCTTGGTA
GGTTTAAGAATAGTTTTTGCTGTACTTTCTATAGTGAATAGAGTTAGGCAGGGATATTCACCATTATCGT
TTCAGACCCACCTCCCAACCCCGAGGGGACCCGACAGGCCCGAAGGAATAGAAGAAGAAGGTGGAGAGAG
AGACAGAGACAGATCCATTCGATTAGTGAACGGATCTCGACGGTATCGCCAAATGGCAGTATTCATCCAC
AATTTTAAAAGAAAAGGGGGGATTGGGGGGTACAGTGCAGGGGAAAGAATAGTAGACATAATAGCAACAG
ACATACAAACTAAAGAATTACAAAAACAAATTACAAAAATTCAAAATTTTCGGGTTTATTACAGGGACAG
CAGAGATCCAGTTTGGATCGATAAGCTTGATATCGAATTCCTGCAGCCCCGATAAAATAAAAGATTTTAT
TTAGTCTCCAGAAAAAGGGGGGAATGAAAGACCCCACCTGTAGGTTTGGCAAGCTAGCTGCAGTAACGCC
ATTTTGCAAGGCATGGAAAAATACCAAACCAAGAATAGAGAAGTTCAGATCAAGGGCGGGTACATGAAAA
TAGCTAACGTTGGGCCAAACAGGATATCTGCGGTGAGCAGTTTCGGCCCCGGCCCGGGGCCAAGAACAGA
TGGTCACCGCAGTTTCGGCCCCGGCCCGAGGCCAAGAACAGATGGTCCCCAGATATGGCCCAACCCTCAG
CAGTTTCTTAAGACCCATCAGATGTTTCCAGGCTCCCCCAAGGACCTGAAATGACCCTGCGCCTTATTTG
AATTAACCAATCAGCCTGCTTCTCGCTTCTGTTCGCGCGCTTCTGCTTCCCGAGCTCTATAAAAGAGCTC
ACAACCCCTCACTCGGCGCGCCAGTCCTCCGACAGACTGAGTCGCCCGGGGGGGATCTGGAGCTCTCGAG
AATTCTCACGCGTGCCGCCACCATGTCTAGACCCGGAGAGCGCCCATTCCAGTGTCGGATTTGCATGCGG
AACTTTTCGAGAAGACACGGCCTGGACAGACATACCCGTACTCATACAGGTGAAAAACCCTTTCAGTGTC
GGATCTGTATGCGAAATTTCTCCGACCACAGCAGCCTGAAGAGACATCTACGTACCCACACCGGCAGCCA
GAAGCCATTTCAGTGTCGGATCTGTATGCGGAACTTCTCCGTGAGACACAACCTGACCAGACATCTACGT
ACGCACACCGGAGAGAAGCCATTCCAATGCCGAATATGCATGCGCAACTTCAGTGACCACAGCAACCTGA
GCAGACACCTAAAAACCCACACCGGTTCCCAGAAGCCATTTCAGTGTCGGATCTGTATGCGGAACTTCTC
CCAGCGCAGCAGCCTGGTGAGACATCTACGTACGCACACCGGAGAGAAGCCATTCCAATGCCGAATATGC
ATGCGCAACTTCAGTGAGAGCGGCCACCTGAAGAGACACCTGCGTACGCACCTGAGGGGATCCACCTGCA
GGGACTACAAAGACCATGACGGTGATTATAAAGATCATGACATCGATTACAAGGATGACGATGACAAGAT
GGCCCCCAAGAAAAAGAGGAAGGTGGGCATTCACGGGGTGCCGGGTGGACTCGAGGGAGGCGGTGGAAGC
GGCGGTACCGAGGACGTGGTGTGCTGCCACTCAATCTACGGCAAGAAGAAGGGTGATATCGACACCTACC
GATACATAGGCTCTTCCGGGACAGGCTGCGTGGTCATAGTGGGCAGGATCGTCTTGTCCGGATCCGGCAC
TAGTGCGCCCATCACGGCGTACGCCCAGCAGACGAGAGGCCTCCTAGGGTGTATAATCACCAGCCTGACT
GGCCGGGACAAAAACCAAGTGGAGGGTGAGGTCCAGATCGTGTCAACTGCTACCCAAACCTTCCTGGCAA
CGTGCATCAATGGGGTATGCTGGGCAGTCTACCACGGGGCCGGAACGAGGACCATCGCATCACCCAAGGG
TCCTGTCATCCAGATGTATACCAATGTGGACCAAGACCTTGTGGGCTGGCCCGCTCCTCAAGGTTCCCGC
TCATTGACACCCTGTACCTGCGGCTCCTCGGACCTTTACCTGGTCACGAGGCACGCCGATGTCATTCCCG
TGCGCCGGCGAGGTGATAGCAGGGGTAGCCTGCTTTCGCCCCGGCCCATTTCCTACTTGAAAGGCTCCTC
GGGGGGTCCGCTGTTGTGCCCCGCGGGACACGCCGTGGGCCTATTCAGGGCCGCGGTGTGCACCCGTGGA
GTGGCTAAAGCGGTGGACTTTATCCCTGTGGAGAACCTAGAGACAACCATGAGATCCCCGGTGTTCACGG
ACAACTCCTCTCCACCAGCAGTCACCCTGACGCACCCAATCACCAAAATCGATAGGGAGGTTCTCTACCA
GGAGTTCGATGAGATGGAAGAGTGCTCTCAGCACTATCCCTACGATGTGCCCGATTACGCTGGAGGCGGT
GGAAGCGGCGGTACCGATGAGTTTCCCACCATGGTGTTTCCTTCTGGGCAGATCAGCCAGGCCTCGGCCT
TGGCCCCGGCCCCTCCCCAAGTCCTGCCCCAGGCTCCAGCCCCTGCCCCTGCTCCAGCCATGGTATCAGC
TCTGGCCCAGGCCCCAGCCCCTGTCCCAGTCCTAGCCCCAGGCCCTCCTCAGGCTGTGGCCCCACCTGCC
CCCAAGCCCACCCAGGCTGGGGAAGGAACGCTGTCAGAGGCCCTGCTGCAGCTGCAGTTTGATGATGAAG
ACCTGGGGGCCTTGCTTGGCAACAGCACAGACCCAGCTGTGTTCACAGACCTGGCATCCGTCGACAACTC
CGAGTTTCAGCAGCTGCTGAACCAGGGCATACCTGTGGCCCCCCACACAACTGAGCCCATGCTGATGGAG
TACCCTGAGGCTATAACTCGCCTAGTGACAGGGGCCCAGAGGCCCCCCGACCCAGCTCCTGCTCCACTGG
GGGCCCCGGGGCTCCCCAATGGCCTCCTTTCAGGAGATGAAGACTTCTCCTCCATTGCGGACATGGACTT
CTCAGCCCTGCTGAGTCAGATCAGCTCCCAATTGTAAGCGGCCGCGACTCTAGAGTCGACCTGCAGGCAT
GCAAGCTTGATATCAAGCTTATCGATAATCAACCTCTGGATTACAAAATTTGTGAAAGATTGACTGGTAT
TCTTAACTATGTTGCTCCTTTTACGCTATGTGGATACGCTGCTTTAATGCCTTTGTATCATGCTATTGCT
TCCCGTATGGCTTTCATTTTCTCCTCCTTGTATAAATCCTGGTTGCTGTCTCTTTATGAGGAGTTGTGGC
CCGTTGTCAGGCAACGTGGCGTGGTGTGCACTGTGTTTGCTGACGCAACCCCCACTGGTTGGGGCATTGC
CACCACCTGTCAGCTCCTTTCCGGGACTTTCGCTTTCCCCCTCCCTATTGCCACGGCGGAACTCATCGCC
GCCTGCCTTGCCCGCTGCTGGACAGGGGCTCGGCTGTTGGGCACTGACAATTCCGTGGTGTTGTCGGGGA
AATCATCGTCCTTTCCTTGGCTGCTCGCCTGTGTTGCCACCTGGATTCTGCGCGGGACGTCCTTCTGCTA
CGTCCCTTCGGCCCTCAATCCAGCGGACCTTCCTTCCCGCGGCCTGCTGCCGGCTCTGCGGCCTCTTCCG
CGTCTTCGCCTTCGCCCTCAGACGAGTCGGATCTCCCTTTGGGCCGCCTCCCCGCATCGATACCGTCGAC
CTCGAGGGAATTAATTCGAGCTCGGTACCTTTAAGACCAATGACTTACAAGGCAGCTGTAGATCTTAGCC
ACTTTTTAAAAGAAAAGGGGGGACTGGAAGGGCTAATTCACTCCCAACGAAGACAAGATCTGCTTTTTGC
TTGTACTGGGTCTCTCTGGTTAGACCAGATCTGAGCCTGGGAGCTCTCTGGCTAACTAGGGAACCCACTG
CTTAAGCCTCAATAAAGCTTGCCTTGAGTGCTTCAAGTAGTGTGTGCCCGTCTGTTGTGTGACTCTGGTA
ACTAGAGATCCCTCAGACCCTTTTAGTCAGTGTGGAAAATCTCTAGCAGCATCTAGAATTAATTCCGTGT
ATTCTATAGTGTCACCTAAATCGTATGTGTATGATACATAAGGTTATGTATTAATTGTAGCCGCGTTCTA
ACGACAATATGTACAAGCCTAATTGTGTAGCATCTGGCTTACTGAAGCAGACCCTATCATCTCTCTCGTA
AACTGCCGTCAGAGTCGGTTTGGTTGGACGAACCTTCTGAGTTTCTGGTAACGCCGTCCCGCACCCGGAA
ATGGTCAGCGAACCAATCAGCAGGGTCATCGCTAGCCAGATCCTCTACGCCGGACGCATCGTGGCCGGCA
TCACCGGCGCCACAGGTGCGGTTGCTGGCGCCTATATCGCCGACATCACCGATGGGGAAGATCGGGCTCG
CCACTTCGGGCTCATGAGCGCTTGTTTCGGCGTGGGTATGGTGGCAGGCCCCGTGGCCGGGGGACTGTTG
GGCGCCATCTCCTTGCATGCACCATTCCTTGCGGCGGCGGTGCTCAACGGCCTCAACCTACTACTGGGCT
GCTTCCTAATGCAGGAGTCGCATAAGGGAGAGCGTCGAATGGTGCACTCTCAGTACAATCTGCTCTGATG
CCGCATAGTTAAGCCAGCCCCGACACCCGCCAACACCCGCTGACGCGCCCTGACGGGCTTGTCTGCTCCC
GGCATCCGCTTACAGACAAGCTGTGACCGTCTCCGGGAGCTGCATGTGTCAGAGGTTTTCACCGTCATCA
CCGAAACGCGCGAGACGAAAGGGCCTCGTGATACGCCTATTTTTATAGGTTAATGTCATGATAATAATGG
TTTCTTAGACGTCAGGTGGCACTTTTCGGGGAAATGTGCGCGGAACCCCTATTTGTTTATTTTTCTAAAT
ACATTCAAATATGTATCCGCTCATGAGACAATAACCCTGATAAATGCTTCAATAATATTGAAAAAGGAAG
AGTATGAGTATTCAACATTTCCGTGTCGCCCTTATTCCCTTTTTTGCGGCATTTTGCCTTCCTGTTTTTG
CTCACCCAGAAACGCTGGTGAAAGTAAAAGATGCTGAAGATCAGTTGGGTGCACGAGTGGGTTACATCGA
ACTGGATCTCAACAGCGGTAAGATCCTTGAGAGTTTTCGCCCCGAAGAACGTTTTCCAATGATGAGCACT
TTTAAAGTTCTGCTATGTGGCGCGGTATTATCCCGTATTGACGCCGGGCAAGAGCAACTCGGTCGCCGCA
TACACTATTCTCAGAATGACTTGGTTGAGTACTCACCAGTCACAGAAAAGCATCTTACGGATGGCATGAC
AGTAAGAGAATTATGCAGTGCTGCCATAACCATGAGTGATAACACTGCGGCCAACTTACTTCTGACAACG
ATCGGAGGACCGAAGGAGCTAACCGCTTTTTTGCACAACATGGGGGATCATGTAACTCGCCTTGATCGTT
GGGAACCGGAGCTGAATGAAGCCATACCAAACGACGAGCGTGACACCACGATGCCTGTAGCAATGGCAAC
AACGTTGCGCAAACTATTAACTGGCGAACTACTTACTCTAGCTTCCCGGCAACAATTAATAGACTGGATG
GAGGCGGATAAAGTTGCAGGACCACTTCTGCGCTCGGCCCTTCCGGCTGGCTGGTTTATTGCTGATAAAT
CTGGAGCCGGTGAGCGTGGGTCTCGCGGTATCATTGCAGCACTGGGGCCAGATGGTAAGCCCTCCCGTAT
CGTAGTTATCTACACGACGGGGAGTCAGGCAACTATGGATGAACGAAATAGACAGATCGCTGAGATAGGT
GCCTCACTGATTAAGCATTGGTAACTGTCAGACCAAGTTTACTCATATATACTTTAGATTGATTTAAAAC
TTCATTTTTAATTTAAAAGGATCTAGGTGAAGATCCTTTTTGATAATCTCATGACCAAAATCCCTTAACG
TGAGTTTTCGTTCCACTGAGCGTCAGACCCCGTAGAAAAGATCAAAGGATCTTCTTGAGATCCTTTTTTT
CTGCGCGTAATCTGCTGCTTGCAAACAAAAAAACCACCGCTACCAGCGGTGGTTTGTTTGCCGGATCAAG
AGCTACCAACTCTTTTTCCGAAGGTAACTGGCTTCAGCAGAGCGCAGATACCAAATACTGTTCTTCTAGT
GTAGCCGTAGTTAGGCCACCACTTCAAGAACTCTGTAGCACCGCCTACATACCTCGCTCTGCTAATCCTG
TTACCAGTGGCTGCTGCCAGTGGCGATAAGTCGTGTCTTACCGGGTTGGACTCAAGACGATAGTTACCGG
ATAAGGCGCAGCGGTCGGGCTGAACGGGGGGTTCGTGCACACAGCCCAGCTTGGAGCGAACGACCTACAC
CGAACTGAGATACCTACAGCGTGAGCTATGAGAAAGCGCCACGCTTCCCGAAGGGAGAAAGGCGGACAGG
TATCCGGTAAGCGGCAGGGTCGGAACAGGAGAGCGCACGAGGGAGCTTCCAGGGGGAAACGCCTGGTATC
TTTATAGTCCTGTCGGGTTTCGCCACCTCTGACTTGAGCGTCGATTTTTGTGATGCTCGTCAGGGGGGCG
GAGCCTATGGAAAAACGCCAGCAACGCGGCCTTTTTACGGTTCCTGGCCTTTTGCTGGCCTTTTGCTCAC
ATGTTCTTTCCTGCGTTATCCCCTGATTCTGTGGATAACCGTATTACCGCCTTTGAGTGAGCTGATACCG
CTCGCCGCAGCCGAACGACCGAGCGCAGCGAGTCAGTGAGCGAGGAAGCGGAAGAGCGCCCAATACGCAA
ACCGCCTCTCCCCGCGCGTTGGCCGATTCATTAATGCAGCTGTGGAATGTGTGTCAGTTAGGGTGTGGAA
AGTCCCCAGGCTCCCCAGCAGGCAGAAGTATGCAAAGCATGCATCTCAATTAGTCAGCAACCAGGTGTGG
AAAGTCCCCAGGCTCCCCAGCAGGCAGAAGTATGCAAAGCATGCATCTCAATTAGTCAGCAACCATAGTC
CCGCCCCTAACTCCGCCCATCCCGCCCCTAACTCCGCCCAGTTCCGCCCATTCTCCGCCCCATGGCTGAC
TAATTTTTTTTATTTATGCAGAGGCCGAGGCCGCCTCGGCCTCTGAGCTATTCCAGAAGTAGTGAGGAGG
CTTTTTTGGAGGCCTAGGCTTTTGCAAAAAGCTTGGACACAAGACAGGCTTGCGAGATATGTTTGAGAAT
ACCACTTTATCCCGCGTCAGGGAGAGGCAGTGCGTAAAAAGACGCGGACTCATGTGAAATACTGGTTTTT
AGTGCGCCAGATCTCTATAA
Features (pLannotate 1.2.2; 35 found; start..end, strand, type, name):
     68..187     +  CDS            gpt (fragment): XGPT_ECOLI - Also known as gpp, gxu. Experimental evidence at protein level: Swiss-Prot protein existence level 1. Purine salvage pathway enzyme that catalyzes the transfer of the ribosyl-5-phosphate group from 5-phospho-alpha-D-ribose 1- diphosphate (PRPP) to the N9 position of the 6-oxopurines guanine and xanthine to form the corresponding ribonucleotides GMP (guanosine 5'- monophosphate) and XMP (xanthosine 5'-monophosphate), with the release of PPi. To a lesser extent, also acts on hypoxanthine (PubMed:9100006, PubMed:3886014). Does not ribophosphorylate adenine (PubMed:3886014). From Esch
    187..522     +  CDS            gpt (fragment): XGPT_ECOLI - Also known as gpp, gxu. Experimental evidence at protein level: Swiss-Prot protein existence level 1. Purine salvage pathway enzyme that catalyzes the transfer of the ribosyl-5-phosphate group from 5-phospho-alpha-D-ribose 1- diphosphate (PRPP) to the N9 position of the 6-oxopurines guanine and xanthine to form the corresponding ribonucleotides GMP (guanosine 5'- monophosphate) and XMP (xanthosine 5'-monophosphate), with the release of PPi. To a lesser extent, also acts on hypoxanthine (PubMed:9100006, PubMed:3886014). Does not ribophosphorylate adenine (PubMed:3886014). From Esch
    617..922     +  CDS            frsA (fragment): FRSA_ECOLI - Also known as yafA. Experimental evidence at protein level: Swiss-Prot protein existence level 1. Catalyzes the hydrolysis of esters (PubMed:15808744). Displays esterase activity toward pNP-butyrate (PubMed:15808744). May stimulate mixed-acid fermentation by acting as a fermentation/respiration switch that down-regulates respiration and up- regulates fermentation rates (PubMed:15169777). From Escherichia coli (strain K12).
    926..1000    +  CDS            small t antigen (fragment): SV40 (simian virus 40) small t antigen
   1002..1067    +  intron         small t intron: SV40 (simian virus 40) small t antigen intron
   1197..1217    +  CDS            SV40 NLS: nuclear localization signal of SV40 (simian virus 40) large T antigen
   1536..1619    +  CDS            large T antigen (fragment): large T antigen from SV40 (simian virus 40)
   1642..1776    +  polyA_signal   SV40 poly(A) signal: SV40 polyadenylation signal
   1943..2272    +  CDS            nef (fragment): NEF_HV1BR - Experimental evidence at protein level: Swiss-Prot protein existence level 1. Extracellular Nef protein targets CD4(+) T-lymphocytes for apoptosis by interacting with CXCR4 surface receptors (PubMed:14990729). From Human immunodeficiency virus type 1 group M subtype B (isolate BRU/LAI) (HIV-1).
   2320..2577    +  LTR            5' LTR (truncated): truncated 5' long terminal repeat (LTR) from HIV-1
   2624..2749    +  misc_feature   HIV-1 Ψ: packaging signal of human immunodeficiency virus type 1
   2733..3071    +  CDS            HIV-1 gag (fragment): gag protein from human immunodeficiency virus 1; gag
   3246..3479    +  misc_feature   RRE: The Rev response element (RRE) of HIV-1 allows for Rev-dependent mRNA export from the nucleus to the cytoplasm.
   3856..3956    +  CDS            Rev (fragment): human immunodeficiency virus 1 (HIV-1) Rev protein; rev; enhances nuclear export of unspliced and incompletely spliced viral mRNAs
   3993..4110    +  misc_feature   cPPT/CTS: central polypurine tract and central termination sequence of HIV-1
   4147..4179    -  misc_feature   MCS (fragment): pBluescript multiple cloning site
   4263..4670    +  promoter       SFFV promoter: spleen focus-forming virus long terminal repeat (LTR) promoter
   5253..5318    +  CDS            3xFLAG: three tandem FLAG® epitope tags, followed by an enterokinase cleavage site
   5535..6113    +  CDS            POLG_HCV77 (fragment): Experimental evidence at protein level: Swiss-Prot protein existence level 1. [RNA-directed RNA polymerase]: RNA-dependent RNA polymerase that performs primer-template recognition and RNA synthesis during viral replication. From Hepatitis C virus genotype 1a (isolate H77) (HCV).
   6447..6818    +  CDS            RelA (p65) AD: transcriptional activation domain of human RelA, also known as p65 (O'Shea and Perkins, 2008)
   6838..6868    +  misc_feature   MCS (fragment): pUC18/19 multiple cloning site
   6869..6887    +  misc_feature   MCS (fragment): pBluescript multiple cloning site
   6887..7475    +  misc_feature   WPRE: woodchuck hepatitis virus posttranscriptional regulatory element
   7476..7498    +  misc_feature   MCS (fragment): pBluescript multiple cloning site
   7515..7583    +  CDS            nef (fragment): NEF_HV1Z2 - Experimental evidence at protein level: Swiss-Prot protein existence level 1. Extracellular Nef protein targets CD4(+) T-lymphocytes for apoptosis by interacting with CXCR4 surface receptors. From Human immunodeficiency virus type 1 group M subtype D (isolate Z2/CDC-Z34) (HIV-1).
   7585..7818    +  LTR            3' LTR (ΔU3): self-inactivating 3' long terminal repeat (LTR) from HIV-1
   7843..7861    -  promoter       SP6 promoter: promoter for bacteriophage SP6 RNA polymerase
   8089..8368    +  CDS            TcR (fragment): tetracycline efflux protein; tet; confers resistance to tetracycline
   8369..8417    -  misc_feature   bom (fragment): basis of mobility region from pBR322
   8519..8554    -  CDS            rop (fragment): Rop protein, which maintains plasmids at low copy number; rop
   8649..8753    +  promoter       AmpR promoter: bla
   8754..9614    +  CDS            AmpR: β-lactamase; bla; confers resistance to ampicillin, carbenicillin, and related antibiotics
   9785..10373   +  rep_origin     ori: high-copy-number ColE1/pMB1/pBR322/pUC origin of replication
  10556..10612   +  CDS            lacI (fragment): lac repressor; lacI; The lac repressor binds to the lac operator to inhibit transcription in E. coli. This inhibition can be relieved by adding lactose or isopropyl-β-D-thiogalactopyranoside (IPTG).
  10619..10948   +  promoter       SV40 promoter: SV40 enhancer and early promoter
