[The description below was written by a language model from this plasmid's Addgene catalogue record and pLannotate feature annotations shown in this document.]
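Description:
pHS-139 is a lentiviral transfer plasmid built on the pHR backbone for stable, integrating expression of a drug-regulated synthetic transcription factor in mammalian cells. It is propagated in E. coli through a ColE1/pUC-type origin and selected with ampicillin via the β-lactamase gene. The annotated backbone also carries non-functional remnants typical of older pHR vectors: fragments of gpt, SV40 small t/large T sequences with an SV40 poly(A) signal, an SV40 early promoter, and partial TcR, rop, bom and lacI sequences. The viral portion contains a truncated HIV-1 5' LTR, the Ψ packaging signal with a partial gag region, the RRE for Rev-dependent export of the genomic RNA, the cPPT/CTS, and a ΔU3 self-inactivating 3' LTR. Packaging functions and an envelope protein are not encoded here and would have to be supplied in trans.

The payload is driven by the SFFV promoter and encodes a synZiFTR, a fusion of the synthetic zinc-finger DNA-binding domain ZF10, the hepatitis C virus NS3 protease domain, and the human RelA (p65) transcriptional activation domain. A 3xFLAG epitope is annotated upstream of the NS3 segment. ZF10 itself is not picked up by the automated annotation but is named in the insert description. A WPRE downstream of the coding sequence enhances transcript expression. The record describes the factor as GZV-inducible; in designs of this kind, the NS3 protease cleaves itself out of the fusion and separates the DNA-binding and activation domains, whereas a protease inhibitor (GZV, presumably grazoprevir) keeps the protein intact so that it can activate a cognate ZF10-responsive promoter. The construct serves as the regulator component of small-molecule-controlled gene circuits in engineered human cells.
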