Addgene plasmid #195461: pHS-139
Purpose: Lentiviral Integratable, GZV-inducible expression of synZiFTR: ZF10-p65
Depositing lab: Ahmad Khalil. Depositing organization: Boston University Main Campus. Publication: Multidimensional control of therapeutic human cell function with synthetic gene circuits. Li HS, Israni DV, Gagnon KA, Gan KA, Raymond MH, Sander JD, Roybal KT, Joung JK, Wong WW, Khalil AS. Science. 2022 Dec 16;378(6625):1227-1234. doi: 10.1126/science.ade0156. Epub 2022 Dec 15. PubMed 36520914.
Backbone
  Vector backbone: pHR
  Vector type: Mammalian Expression, Lentiviral
Growth in bacteria
  Bacterial resistance: Ampicillin, 100 μg/mL
  Growth temperature: 37°C
  Growth strain: NEB Stable
  Copy number: Unknown
Gene/Insert
  Gene/Insert name: pSFFV - ZF10 - NS3 - p65
  Species: Synthetic
  Cloning method: Gibson Cloning
Terms and licenses: Academic/Nonprofit Terms; Industry Terms: Not Available to Industry
How to cite: pHS-139 was a gift from Ahmad Khalil (Addgene plasmid # 195461 ; http://n2t.net/addgene:195461 ; RRID:Addgene_195461)
